>Addgene plasmid #225270 | pCMV-MCS-P2A-meGFP(omp25mts) | addgene full sequence | sequence record 452457 | Addgene NGS Result
TTGAGATCCTTTTTTTCTGCGCGTAATCTGCTGCTTGCAAACAAAAAAACCACCGCTACCAGCGGTGGTT
TGTTTGCCGGATCAAGAGCTACCAACTCTTTTTCCGAAGGTAACTGGCTTCAGCAGAGCGCAGATACCAA
ATACTGTTCTTCTAGTGTAGCCGTAGTTAGGCCACCACTTCAAGAACTCTGTAGCACCGCCTACATACCT
CGCTCTGCTAATCCTGTTACCAGTGGCTGCTGCCAGTGGCGATAAGTCGTGTCTTACCGGGTTGGACTCA
AGACGATAGTTACCGGATAAGGCGCAGCGGTCGGGCTGAACGGGGGGTTCGTGCACACAGCCCAGCTTGG
AGCGAACGACCTACACCGAACTGAGATACCTACAGCGTGAGCTATGAGAAAGCGCCACGCTTCCCGAAGG
GAGAAAGGCGGACAGGTATCCGGTAAGCGGCAGGGTCGGAACAGGAGAGCGCACGAGGGAGCTTCCAGGG
GGAAACGCCTGGTATCTTTATAGTCCTGTCGGGTTTCGCCACCTCTGACTTGAGCGTCGATTTTTGTGAT
GCTCGTCAGGGGGGCGGAGCCTATGGAAAAACGCCAGCAACGCGGCCTTTTTACGGTTCCTGGCCTTTTG
CTGGCCTTTTGCTCACATGTTCTTTCCTGCGTTATCCCCTGATTCTGTGGATAACCGTATTACCGCCATG
CATTAGTTATTAATAGTAATCAATTACGGGGTCATTAGTTCATAGCCCATATATGGAGTTCCGCGTTACA
TAACTTACGGTAAATGGCCCGCCTGGCTGACCGCCCAACGACCCCCGCCCATTGACGTCAATAATGACGT
ATGTTCCCATAGTAACGCCAATAGGGACTTTCCATTGACGTCAATGGGTGGAGTATTTACGGTAAACTGC
CCACTTGGCAGTACATCAAGTGTATCATATGCCAAGTACGCCCCCTATTGACGTCAATGACGGTAAATGG
CCCGCCTGGCATTATGCCCAGTACATGACCTTATGGGACTTTCCTACTTGGCAGTACATCTACGTATTAG
TCATCGCTATTACCATGGTGATGCGGTTTTGGCAGTACATCAATGGGCGTGGATAGCGGTTTGACTCACG
GGGATTTCCAAGTCTCCACCCCATTGACGTCAATGGGAGTTTGTTTTGGCACCAAAATCAACGGGACTTT
CCAAAATGTCGTAACAACTCCGCCCCATTGACGCAAATGGGCGGTAGGCGTGTACGGTGGGAGGTCTATA
TAAGCAGAGCTGGTTTAGTGAACCGTCAGATCCGCTAGCGCTACCGGACTCAGATCTCGAGCTCAAGCTT
CGAATTCTGCAGTCGACGGTACCGCGGGCCCGGGATCCGCGCGCGAGACGGGAAGCGGAGCTACTAACTT
CAGCCTGCTGAAGCAGGCTGGCGACGTGGAGGAGAACCCTGGACCTGGTCTCCGGCCGATGGTGAGCAAG
GGCGAGGAGCTGTTCACCGGGGTGGTGCCCATCCTGGTCGAGCTGGACGGCGACGTAAACGGCCACAAGT
TCAGCGTGTCCGGCGAGGGCGAGGGCGATGCCACCTACGGCAAGCTGACCCTGAAGTTCATCTGCACCAC
CGGCAAGCTGCCCGTGCCCTGGCCCACCCTCGTGACCACCCTGACCTACGGCGTGCAGTGCTTCAGCCGC
TACCCCGACCACATGAAGCAGCACGACTTCTTCAAGTCCGCCATGCCCGAAGGCTACGTCCAGGAGCGCA
CCATCTTCTTCAAGGACGACGGCAACTACAAGACCCGCGCCGAGGTGAAGTTCGAGGGCGACACCCTGGT
GAACCGCATCGAGCTGAAGGGCATCGACTTCAAGGAGGACGGCAACATCCTGGGGCACAAGCTGGAGTAC
AACTACAACAGCCACAACGTCTATATCATGGCCGACAAGCAGAAGAACGGCATCAAGGTGAACTTCAAGA
TCCGCCACAACATCGAGGACGGCAGCGTGCAGCTCGCCGACCACTACCAGCAGAACACCCCCATCGGCGA
CGGCCCCGTGCTGCTGCCCGACAACCACTACCTGAGCACCCAGTCCAAGCTGAGCAAAGACCCCAACGAG
AAGCGCGATCACATGGTCCTGCTGGAGTTCGTGACCGCCGCCGGGATCACTCTCGGCATGGACGAGCTGT
ACAAGGGTGGTGAATCCGGTGATGCATCGGGAAGTGGAAGTGGATCTCGAGCTCAAGCTTCGAATTCACG
AGGCGACGGAGAGCCGAGTGGAGTTCCTGTAGCTGTGGTGCTGCTGCCAGTGTTTGCCCTTACCCTGGTA
GCAGTTTGGGCCTTCGTGAGATACCGAAAGCAGCTCTGAGCGGCCGCGACTCTAGATCATAATCAGCCAT
ACCACATTTGTAGAGGTTTTACTTGCTTTAAAAAACCTCCCACACCTCCCCCTGAACCTGAAACATAAAA
TGAATGCAATTGTTGTTGTTAACTTGTTTATTGCAGCTTATAATGGTTACAAATAAAGCAATAGCATCAC
AAATTTCACAAATAAAGCATTTTTTTCACTGCATTCTAGTTGTGGTTTGTCCAAACTCATCAATGTATCT
TAAGGCGTAAATTGTAAGCGTTAATATTTTGTTAAAATTCGCGTTAAATTTTTGTTAAATCAGCTCATTT
TTTAACCAATAGGCCGAAATCGGCAAAATCCCTTATAAATCAAAAGAATAGACCGAGATAGGGT
[37 nt withheld, positions 2725-2761]
AAAGAACGTGGACTCCAACGTCAAAGG
[49 nt withheld, positions 2789-2837]
T
[91 nt withheld, positions 2839-2929]
G
[124 nt withheld, positions 2931-3054]
CAGGTGGCACTTTTCGGGGAAATGTGCGCGGAACCCCTATTTGTTTATTTTTCTAAATACATTCAAATAT
GTATCCGCTCATGAGACAATAACCCTGATAAATGCTTCAATAATATTGAAAAAGGAAGAGTCCTGAGGCG
GAAAGAACCAGCTGTGGAATGTGTGTCAGTTAGGGTGTGGAAAGTCCCCAGGCTCCCCAGCAGGCAGAAG
TATGCAAAGCATGCATCTCAATTAGTCAGCAACCAGGTGTGGAAAGTCCCCAGGCTCCCCAGCAGGCAGA
AGTATGCAAAGCATGCATCTCAATTAGTCAGCAACCATAGTCCCGCCCCTAACTCCGCCCATCCCGCCCC
TAACTCCGCCCAGTTCCGCCCATTCTCCGCCCCATGGCTGACTAATTTTTTTTATTTATGCAGAGGCCGA
GGCCGCCTCGGCCTCTGAGCTATTCCAGAAGTAGTGAGGAGGCTTTTTTGGAGGCCTAGGCTTTTGCAAA
GATCGATCAAGAGACAGGATGAGGATCGTTTCGCATGATTGAACAAGATGGATTGCACGCAGGTTCTCCG
GCCGCTTGGGTGGAGAGGCTATTCGGCTATGACTGGGCACAACAGACAATCGGCTGCTCTGATGCCGCCG
TGTTCCGGCTGTCAGCGCAGGGGCGCCCGGTTCTTTTTGTCAAGACCGACCTGTCCGGTGCCCTGAATGA
ACTGCAAGACGAGGCAGCGCGGCTATCGTGGCTGGCCACGACGGGCGTTCCTTGCGCAGCTGTGCTCGAC
GTTGTCACTGAAGCGGGAAGGGACTGGCTGCTATTGGGCGAAGTGCCGGGGCAGGATCTCCTGTCATCTC
ACCTTGCTCCTGCCGAGAAAGTATCCATCATGGCTGATGCAATGCGGCGGCTGCATACGCTTGATCCGGC
TACCTGCCCATTCGACCACCAAGCGAAACATCGCATCGAGCGAGCACGTACTCGGATGGAAGCCGGTCTT
GTCGATCAGGATGATCTGGACGAAGAGCATCAGGGGCTCGCGCCAGCCGAACTGTTCGCCAGGCTCAAGG
CGAGCATGCCCGACGGCGAGGATCTCGTCGTGACCCATGGCGATGCCTGCTTGCCGAATATCATGGTGGA
AAATGGCCGCTTTTCTGGATTCATCGACTGTGGCCGGCTGGGTGTGGCGGACCGCTATCAGGACATAGCG
TTGGCTACCCGTGATATTGCTGAAGAGCTTGGCGGCGAATGGGCTGACCGCTTCCTCGTGCTTTACGGTA
TCGCCGCTCCCGATTCGCAGCGCATCGCCTTCTATCGCCTTCTTGACGAGTTCTTCTGAGCGGGACTCTG
GGGTTCGAAATGACCGACCAAGCGACGCCCAACCTGCCATCACGAGATTTCGATTCCACCGCCGCCTTCT
ATGAAAGGTTGGGCTTCGGAATCGTTTTCCGGGACGCCGGCTGGATGATCCTCCAGCGCGGGGATCTCAT
GCTGGAGTTCTTCGCCCACCCTAGGGGGAGGCTAACTGAAACACGGAAGGAGACAATACCGGAAGGAACC
CGCGCTATGACGGCAATAAAAAGACAGAATAAAACGCACGGTGTTGGGTCGTTTGTTCATAAACGCGGGG
TTCGGTCCCAGGGCTGGCACTCTGTCGATACCCCACCGAGACCCCATTGGGGCCAATACGCCCGCGTTTC
TTCCTTTTCCCCACCCCACCCCCCAAGTTCGGGTGAAGGCCCAGGGCTCGCAGCCAACGTCGGGGCGGCA
GGCCCTGCCATAGCCTCAGGTTACTCATATATACTTTAGATTGATTTAAAACTTCATTTTTAATTTAAAA
GGATCTAGGTGAAGATCCTTTTTGATAATCTCATGACCAAAATCCCTTAACGTGAGTTTTCGTTCCACTG
AGCGTCAGACCCCGTAGAAAAGATCAAAGGATCTTC
Features (pLannotate 1.2.2; 16 found; start..end, strand, type, name):
      1..589     +  rep_origin     ori: high-copy-number ColE1/pMB1/pBR322/pUC origin of replication
    764..1067    +  enhancer       CMV enhancer: human cytomegalovirus immediate early enhancer
   1068..1271    +  promoter       CMV promoter: human cytomegalovirus (CMV) immediate early promoter
   1312..1368    +  misc_feature   MCS: multiple cloning site
   1459..2175    +  CDS            mEGFP: mEGFP is a basic (constitutively fluorescent) green fluorescent protein published in 2002, derived from Aequorea victoria. It has moderate acid sensitivity.
   2213..2237    +  misc_feature   MCS (fragment): multiple cloning site
   2239..2346    +  CDS            Synj2bp (fragment): SYJ2B_RAT - Also known as Omp25. Experimental evidence at protein level: Swiss-Prot protein existence level 1. Regulates endocytosis of activin type 2 receptor kinases through the Ral/RALBP1-dependent pathway and may be involved in suppression of activin-induced signal transduction. From Rattus norvegicus (Rat).
   2365..2448    +  CDS            large T antigen (fragment): large T antigen from SV40 (simian virus 40)
   2471..2592    +  polyA_signal   SV40 poly(A) signal: SV40 polyadenylation signal
   2626..3054    -  rep_origin     f1 ori (sequence partly withheld): f1 bacteriophage origin of replication; arrow indicates direction of (+) strand synthesis
   3081..3185    +  promoter       AmpR promoter: bla
   3187..3544    +  promoter       SV40 promoter: SV40 enhancer and early promoter
   3579..4373    +  CDS            NeoR/KanR: aminoglycoside phosphotransferase from Tn5; aph(3')-II (or nptII); confers resistance to neomycin, kanamycin, and G418 (Geneticin®)
   4394..4546    +  CDS            ble (fragment): BLE_KLEPN - Experimental evidence at protein level: Swiss-Prot protein existence level 1. Binding protein with a strong affinity to the bleomycin family of antibiotics. Binds to CL990; an antimitotic-antibiotic compound. From Klebsiella pneumoniae.
   4605..4652    +  polyA_signal   HSV TK poly(A) signal: herpes simplex virus thymidine kinase polyadenylation signal (Cole and Stacy, 1985)
   4743..4759    -  polyA_signal   bGH poly(A) signal (fragment): bovine growth hormone polyadenylation signal
