[The description below was written by a language model from this plasmid's Addgene catalogue record and pLannotate feature annotations shown in this document.]
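Description:
pCMV-MCS-P2A-meGFP(omp25mts) is a mammalian expression vector of about 5 kb, designed as an empty cloning recipient for co-expressing a gene of interest with a mitochondrial fluorescent marker. It was built by Gibson assembly on a related plasmid from the same collection. In bacteria it replicates from a high-copy ColE1/pUC-type origin and is selected with kanamycin. The Tn5 NeoR/KanR gene sits behind tandem bacterial (bla) and SV40 early promoters and is followed by an HSV TK polyadenylation signal, so the same marker could in principle give G418 resistance in mammalian cells. An f1 origin is also present. Short annotated fragments of ble, SV40 large T antigen and the bGH poly(A) appear to be backbone remnants rather than functional elements.

The expression cassette is driven by the human CMV immediate-early enhancer and promoter, followed by a multiple cloning site. According to the record, a P2A ribosome-skipping sequence comes next; it is not annotated in the feature table but would fit in the gap between the MCS and the mEGFP coding sequence. Monomeric EGFP is joined through a short linker derived from a cloning site to a fragment of rat Synj2bp (Omp25). The construct name identifies this fragment as a mitochondrial targeting sequence; this C-terminal tail anchor is commonly used to tether proteins to the outer mitochondrial membrane. The cassette ends with an SV40 poly(A) signal.

An open reading frame cloned in frame into the MCS is translated from a single transcript with the reporter. The P2A then separates the two products, so transfected cells express the protein of interest and also have green-labelled mitochondria. This suits imaging of mitochondrial morphology or motility in cells expressing the inserted gene, in line with the associated study of mitochondrial arrest.
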