Addgene plasmid #225270: pCMV-MCS-P2A-meGFP(omp25mts)
Purpose: Vector with a multiple cloning site, a P2A ribosome skip sequence and a mitochondria targeted mEGFP
Depositing lab: Thomas Schwarz. Depositing organization: Boston Children's Hospital. Publication: Energy stress activates AMPK to arrest mitochondria via phosphorylation of TRAK1. Falk JE, Henke T, Gowrisankaran S, Wanderoy S, Basu H, Greally S, Steen J, Schwarz TL. J Cell Biol. 2026 Apr 6;225(4):e202501023. doi: 10.1083/jcb.202501023. Epub 2026 Jan 30. PubMed 41615403.
Backbone
  Vector backbone: Addgene plasmid 225268
  Vector type: Mammalian Expression
Growth in bacteria
  Bacterial resistance: Kanamycin, 50 μg/mL
  Growth temperature: 37°C
  Growth strain: DH5alpha
  Copy number: High Copy
Gene/Insert
  Gene/Insert name: MCS-P2A-meGFP(omp25mts)
  Promoter: CMV
  Cloning method: Gibson Cloning
  Sequencing primers: 5′ CGCAAATGGGCGGTAGGCGTG
Terms and licenses: Academic/Nonprofit Terms; Industry Terms: Not Available to Industry
How to cite: pCMV-MCS-P2A-meGFP(omp25mts) was a gift from Thomas Schwarz (Addgene plasmid # 225270 ; http://n2t.net/addgene:225270 ; RRID:Addgene_225270)
